Addgene plasmid #172078: EIF2B3-G47E
Purpose: In vitro transcription for rescue experiments
Depositing lab: Cheol-Hee Kim. Depositing organization: Chungnam National University. Publication: Eif2b3 mutants recapitulate phenotypes of vanishing white matter disease and validate novel disease alleles in zebrafish. Lee YR, Kim SH, Ben-Mahmoud A, Kim OH, Choi TI, Lee KH, Ku B, Eum J, Kee Y, Lee S, Cha J, Won D, Lee ST, Choi JR, Lee JS, Kim HD, Kim HG, Bonkowsky JL, Kang HC, Kim CH. Hum Mol Genet. 2021 Apr 27;30(5):331-342. doi: 10.1093/hmg/ddab033. PubMed 33517449.
Backbone
  Vector backbone: pCS2+
  Backbone size w/o insert (bp): 4000
  Vector type: Mammalian Expression
Growth in bacteria
  Bacterial resistance: Ampicillin, 100 μg/mL
  Growth temperature: 37°C
  Growth strain: DH5alpha
  Copy number: High Copy
Gene/Insert
  Gene/Insert name: EIF2B3
  Species: H. sapiens (human)
  Insert size (bp): 1400
  Mutation: c.140G>A
  Entrez Gene: EIF2B3 (a.k.a. EIF-2B, EIF2Bgamma)
  Promoter: CMV
  Cloning method: Restriction Enzyme; 5′ cloning site ClaI (unknown if destroyed); 3′ cloning site XbaI (unknown if destroyed)
  Sequencing primers: 5′ SP6; 3′ T3
Terms and licenses: Academic/Nonprofit Terms; Industry Terms: Not Available to Industry
How to cite: EIF2B3-G47E was a gift from Cheol-Hee Kim (Addgene plasmid # 172078 ; http://n2t.net/addgene:172078 ; RRID:Addgene_172078)
