[The description below was written by a language model from this plasmid's Addgene catalogue record and pLannotate feature annotations shown in this document.]
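Description:
EIF2B3-G47E is a pCS2+-based expression plasmid carrying the human EIF2B3 coding sequence with the c.140G>A substitution, which the construct name indicates produces a glycine-to-glutamate change at residue 47. EIF2B3 encodes the gamma subunit of eIF2B, the guanine nucleotide exchange factor that recycles eIF2-GDP to eIF2-GTP during translation initiation. The roughly 1.4 kb insert was placed between the ClaI and XbaI sites of the polylinker, giving a sequenced plasmid of about 5.5 kb. It is maintained in E. coli through a high-copy ColE1/pUC-type origin with ampicillin selection from the bla gene. The backbone also carries an f1 phage origin, along with lac promoter/operator, lacI and lacZα remnants that have no role in insert expression.

The open reading frame lies downstream of two promoters in tandem: the simian CMV IE94 enhancer/promoter, which drives expression in vertebrate cells, and an SP6 bacteriophage promoter positioned just upstream of the insert. An SV40 polyadenylation signal follows the coding sequence, so both cell-derived transcripts and SP6 run-off transcripts carry this 3′ element. A T7 promoter fragment and a T3 promoter face back toward the insert from the 3′ side, and the T3 site, like SP6, is listed for sequencing. No epitope tag or reporter is annotated.

Although catalogued as a mammalian expression vector, its stated purpose is in vitro transcription for rescue experiments. The associated study on zebrafish eif2b3 mutants modelling vanishing white matter disease suggests the mRNA is used to test whether this variant allele can restore function compared with other EIF2B3 alleles.
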