Features (pLannotate 1.2.2; 15 found; start..end, strand, type, name):
      1..978     +  promoter       CMV IE94 promoter: enhancer/promoter region of simian cytomegalovirus major immediate early transcription unit IE94
   1013..1031    +  promoter       SP6 promoter: promoter for bacteriophage SP6 RNA polymerase
   1105..2460    +  CDS            EIF2B3: EI2BG_HUMAN - Experimental evidence at protein level: Swiss-Prot protein existence level 1. Catalyzes the exchange of eukaryotic initiation factor 2- bound GDP for GTP. From Homo sapiens (Human).
   2525..2542    -  promoter       T7 promoter (fragment): promoter for bacteriophage T7 RNA polymerase
   2547..2681    -  polyA_signal   SV40 poly(A) signal: SV40 polyadenylation signal
   2794..2812    -  promoter       T3 promoter: promoter for bacteriophage T3 RNA polymerase
   2857..2873    -  protein_bind   lac operator: The lac repressor binds to the lac operator to inhibit transcription in E. coli. This inhibition can be relieved by adding lactose or isopropyl-β-D-thiogalactopyranoside (IPTG). lac repressor encoded by lacI
   2881..2911    -  promoter       lac promoter: promoter for the E. coli lac operon
   2926..2947    -  protein_bind   CAP binding site: CAP binding activates transcription in the presence of cAMP. E. coli catabolite activator protein
   2960..3052    -  CDS            lacI (fragment): lac repressor; lacI; The lac repressor binds to the lac operator to inhibit transcription in E. coli. This inhibition can be relieved by adding lactose or isopropyl-β-D-thiogalactopyranoside (IPTG).
   3235..3823    -  rep_origin     ori: high-copy-number ColE1/pMB1/pBR322/pUC origin of replication
   3994..4854    -  CDS            AmpR: β-lactamase; bla; confers resistance to ampicillin, carbenicillin, and related antibiotics
   4855..4959    -  promoter       AmpR promoter: bla
   5012..5440    -  rep_origin     f1 ori (sequence partly withheld): f1 bacteriophage origin of replication; arrow indicates direction of (+) strand synthesis
   5445..5511    -  CDS            lacZα (fragment): LacZα fragment of β-galactosidase; lacZ fragment
>Addgene plasmid #172078 | EIF2B3-G47E | addgene full sequence | sequence record 337817 | Addgene NGS Result
GCCAATTCAATATGGCGTATATGGACTCATGCCAATTCAATATGGTGGATCTGGACCTGTGCCAATTCAA
TATGGCGTATATGGACTCGTGCCAATTCAATATGGTGGATCTGGACCCCAGCCAATTCAATATGGCGGAC
TTGGCACCATGCCAATTCAATATGGCGGACCTGGCACTGTGCCAACTGGGGAGGGGTCTACTTGGCACGG
TGCCAAGTTTGAGGAGGGGTCTTGGCCCTGTGCCAAGTCCGCCATATTGAATTGGCATGGTGCCAATAAT
GGCGGCCATATTGGCTATATGCCAGGATCAATATATAGGCAATATCCAATATGGCCCTATGCCAATATGG
CTATTGGCCAGGTTCAATACTATGTATTGGCCCTATGCCATATAGTATTCCATATATGGGTTTTCCTATT
GACGTAGATAGCCCCTCCCAATGGGCGGTCCCATATACCATATATGGGGCTTCCTAATACCGCCCATAGC
CACTCCCCCATTGACGTCAATGGTCTCTATATATGGTCTTTCCTATTGACGTCATATGGGCGGTCCTATT
GACGTATATGGCGCCTCCCCCATTGACGTCAATTACGGTAAATGGCCCGCCTGGCTCAATGCCCATTGAC
GTCAATAGGACCACCCACCATTGACGTCAATGGGATGGCTCATTGCCCATTCATATCCGTTCTCACGCCC
CCTATTGACGTCAATGACGGTAAATGGCCCACTTGGCAGTACATCAATATCTATTAATAGTAACTTGGCA
AGTACATTACTATTGGAAGTACGCCAGGGTACATTGGCAGTACTCCCATTGACGTCAATGGCGGTAAATG
GCCCGCGATGGCTGCCAAGTACATCCCCATTGACGTCAATGGGGAGGGGCAATGACGCAAATGGGCGTTC
CATTGACGTAAATGGGCGGTAGGCGTGCCTAATGGGAGGTCTATATAAGCAATGCTCGTTTAGGGAACCG
CCATTCTGCCTGGGGACGTCGGAGCAAGCTTGATTTAGGTGACACTATAGAATACAAGCTACTTGTTCTT
TTTGCAGGATCCCATCGATGGCCGCACACAAGCTGGCTGACCCGGTTTGTAAAAATGGAATTTCAAGCAG
TAGTGATGGCAGTAGGTGGAGGATCTCGGATGACAGACCTAACTTCCAGCATTCCCAAACCTCTGCTTCC
AGTTGGGAACAAACCTTTAATTTGGTACCCATTGAACCTGCTTGAGCGTGTTGAATTTGAAGAAGTCATT
GTGGTTACAACCAGGGATGTTCAAAAGGCTCTATGTGCAGAATTCAAGATGAAAATGAAGCCAGATATTG
TGTGTATTCCTGATGATGCTGACATGGGAACTGCAGATTCTTTGCGCTACATATATCCAAAACTTAAGAC
AGATGTGCTGGTGCTGAGCTGTGATCTGATAACAGACGTTGCCTTACATGAGGTTGTGGACCTGTTTAGA
GCTTATGATGCATCACTTGCTATGTTGATGAGAAAAGGCCAAGATAGCATAGAACCTGTTCCCGGTCAAA
AGGGGAAAAAAAAAGCAGTGGAGCAGCGTGACTTCATTGGAGTGGACAGCACAGGAAAGAGGCTGCTCTT
CATGGCTAATGAAGCAGACTTGGATGAAGAGCTGGTCATTAAGGGATCCATCCTACAGAAGCATCCTAGA
ATACGTTTCCACACGGGTCTTGTGGATGCCCACCTCTACTGTTTGAAAAAATACATCGTGGACTTCCTAA
TGGAAAATGGGTCAATAACTTCTATCCGGAGTGAACTGATTCCATATTTAGTGAGAAAACAGTTTTCCTC
AGCTTCCTCACAACAGGGACAAGAAGAAAAAGAGGAGGATCTAAAGAAAAAGGAGCTGAAGTCCTTAGAT
ATCTACAGTTTTATAAAAGAAGCCAATACACTGAACCTGGCTCCCTATGATGCCTGCTGGAATGCCTGTC
GAGGAGACAGGTGGGAAGACTTGTCCAGATCACAGGTGCGCTGCTATGTCCACATCATGAAAGAGGGGCT
CTGCTCTCGAGTGAGCACACTGGGACTCTACATGGAAGCAAACAGACAGGTGCCCAAATTGCTGTCTGCT
CTCTGTCCAGAAGAACCACCAGTCCATTCGTCAGCCCAGATTGTCAGCAAACACCTGGTTGGAGTTGACA
GCCTCATTGGGCCAGAGACACAGATTGGAGAGAAGTCATCCATTAAGCGCTCAGTCATTGGCTCATCCTG
TCTCATAAAAGATAGAGTGACTATTACCAATTGCCTTCTCATGAACTCAGTCACTGTGGAGGAAGGAAGC
AATATCCAAGGCAGTGTCATCTGCAACAATGCTGTGATCGAGAAGGGTGCAGACATCAAGGACTGCTTGA
TTGGAAGTGGCCAGAGGATTGAAGCCAAAGCTAAACGAGTGAATGAGGTGATCGTGGGGAATGACCAGCT
CATGGAGATCTGAGTTCTGAGCAAGTCAGACTCCTTCCTTTTGGCCTCCAAAGCCACAGATGTTGGCTCT
AGAACTATAGTGAGTCGTATTACGTAGATCCAGACATGATAAGATACATTGATGAGTTTGGACAAACCAC
AACTAGAATGCAGTGAAAAAAATGCTTTATTTGTGAAATTTGTGATGCTATTGCTTTATTTGTAACCATT
ATAAGCTGCAATAAACAAGTTAACAACAACAATTGCATTCATTTTATGTTTCAGGTTCAGGGGGAGGTGT
GGGAGGTTTTTTAATTCGCGGCCGCGGCGCCAATGCATTGGGCCCGGTACCCAGCTTTTGTTCCCTTTAG
TGAGGGTTAATTGCGCGCTTGGCGTAATCATGGTCATAGCTGTTTCCTGTGTGAAATTGTTATCCGCTCA
CAATTCCACACAACATACGAGCCGGGAGCATAAAGTGTAAAGCCTGGGGTGCCTAATGAGTGAGCTAACT
CACATTAATTGCGTTGCGCTCACTGCCCGCTTTCCAGTCGGGAAACCTGTCGTGCCAGCTGCATTAATGA
ATCGGCCAACGCGCGGGGAGAGGCGGTTTGCGTATTGGGCGCTCTTCCGCTTCCTCGCTCACTGACTCGC
TGCGCTCGGTCGTTCGGCTGCGGCGAGCGGTATCAGCTCACTCAAAGGCGGTAATACGGTTATCCACAGA
ATCAGGGGATAACGCAGGAAAGAACATGTGAGCAAAAGGCCAGCAAAAGGCCAGGAACCGTAAAAAGGCC
GCGTTGCTGGCGTTTTTCCATAGGCTCCGCCCCCCTGACGAGCATCACAAAAATCGACGCTCAAGTCAGA
GGTGGCGAAACCCGACAGGACTATAAAGATACCAGGCGTTTCCCCCTGGAAGCTCCCTCGTGCGCTCTCC
TGTTCCGACCCTGCCGCTTACCGGATACCTGTCCGCCTTTCTCCCTTCGGGAAGCGTGGCGCTTTCTCAT
AGCTCACGCTGTAGGTATCTCAGTTCGGTGTAGGTCGTTCGCTCCAAGCTGGGCTGTGTGCACGAACCCC
CCGTTCAGCCCGACCGCTGCGCCTTATCCGGTAACTATCGTCTTGAGTCCAACCCGGTAAGACACGACTT
ATCGCCACTGGCAGCAGCCACTGGTAACAGGATTAGCAGAGCGAGGTATGTAGGCGGTGCTACAGAGTTC
TTGAAGTGGTGGCCTAACTACGGCTACACTAGAAGAACAGTATTTGGTATCTGCGCTCTGCTGAAGCCAG
TTACCTTCGGAAAAAGAGTTGGTAGCTCTTGATCCGGCAAACAAACCACCGCTGGTAGCGGTGGTTTTTT
TGTTTGCAAGCAGCAGATTACGCGCAGAAAAAAAGGATCTCAAGAAGATCCTTTGATCTTTTCTACGGGG
TCTGACGCTCAGTGGAACGAAAACTCACGTTAAGGGATTTTGGTCATGAGATTATCAAAAAGGATCTTCA
CCTAGATCCTTTTAAATTAAAAATGAAGTTTTAAATCAATCTAAAGTATATATGAGTAAACTTGGTCTGA
CAGTTACCAATGCTTAATCAGTGAGGCACCTATCTCAGCGATCTGTCTATTTCGTTCATCCATAGTTGCC
TGACTCCCCGTCGTGTAGATAACTACGATACGGGAGGGCTTACCATCTGGCCCCAGTGCTGCAATGATAC
CGCGAGACCCACGCTCACCGGCTCCAGATTTATCAGCAATAAACCAGCCAGCCGGAAGGGCCGAGCGCAG
AAGTGGTCCTGCAACTTTATCCGCCTCCATCCAGTCTATTAATTGTTGCCGGGAAGCTAGAGTAAGTAGT
TCGCCAGTTAATAGTTTGCGCAACGTTGTTGCCATTGCTACAGGCATCGTGGTGTCACGCTCGTCGTTTG
GTATGGCTTCATTCAGCTCCGGTTCCCAACGATCAAGGCGAGTTACATGATCCCCCATGTTGTGCAAAAA
AGCGGTTAGCTCCTTCGGTCCTCCGATCGTTGTCAGAAGTAAGTTGGCCGCAGTGTTATCACTCATGGTT
ATGGCAGCACTGCATAATTCTCTTACTGTCATGCCATCCGTAAGATGCTTTTCTGTGACTGGTGAGTACT
CAACCAAGTCATTCTGAGAATAGTGTATGCGGCGACCGAGTTGCTCTTGCCCGGCGTCAATACGGGATAA
TACCGCGCCACATAGCAGAACTTTAAAAGTGCTCATCATTGGAAAACGTTCTTCGGGGCGAAAACTCTCA
AGGATCTTACCGCTGTTGAGATCCAGTTCGATGTAACCCACTCGTGCACCCAACTGATCTTCAGCATCTT
TTACTTTCACCAGCGTTTCTGGGTGAGCAAAAACAGGAAGGCAAAATGCCGCAAAAAAGGGAATAAGGGC
GACACGGAAATGTTGAATACTCATACTCTTCCTTTTTCAATATTATTGAAGCATTTATCAGGGTTATTGT
CTCATGAGCGGATACATATTTGAATGTATTTAGAAAAATAAACAAATAGGGGTTCCGCGCACATTTCCCC
GAAAAGTGCCACCTAAATTGTAAGCGTTAATATTTTGTTAAAATTCGCGTTAAATTTTTGTTAAATCAGC
TCATTTTTTAACCAATAGGCCGAAATCGGCAAAATCCCTTATAAATCAAAAGAATAGACCGAGATAGGGT
[37 nt withheld, positions 5111-5147]
AAAGAACGTGGACTCCAACGTCAAAGG
[49 nt withheld, positions 5175-5223]
T
[91 nt withheld, positions 5225-5315]
G
[124 nt withheld, positions 5317-5440]
CCCATTCGCCATTCAGGCTGCGCAACTGTTGGGAAGGGCGATCGGTGCGGGCCTCTTCGCTATTACGCCA
GTCGACC
