>Addgene plasmid #172078 | EIF2B3-G47E | depositor full sequence | sequence record 333665 | Full Sequence
ATGGAATTTCAAGCAGTAGTGATGGCAGTAGGTGGAGGATCTCGGATGACAGACCTAACTTCCAGCATTC
CCAAACCTCTGCTTCCAGTTGGGAACAAACCTTTAATTTGGTACCCATTGAACCTGCTTGAGCGTGTTGA
ATTTGAAGAAGTCATTGTGGTTACAACCAGGGATGTTCAAAAGGCTCTATGTGCAGAATTCAAGATGAAA
ATGAAGCCAGATATTGTGTGTATTCCTGATGATGCTGACATGGGAACTGCAGATTCTTTGCGCTACATAT
ATCCAAAACTTAAGACAGATGTGCTGGTGCTGAGCTGTGATCTGATAACAGACGTTGCCTTACATGAGGT
TGTGGACCTGTTTAGAGCTTATGATGCATCACTTGCTATGTTGATGAGAAAAGGCCAAGATAGCATAGAA
CCTGTTCCCGGTCAAAAGGGGAAAAAAAAAGCAGTGGAGCAGCGTGACTTCATTGGAGTGGACAGCACAG
GAAAGAGGCTGCTCTTCATGGCTAATGAAGCAGACTTGGATGAAGAGCTGGTCATTAAGGGATCCATCCT
ACAGAAGCATCCTAGAATACGTTTCCACACGGGTCTTGTGGATGCCCACCTCTACTGTTTGAAAAAATAC
ATCGTGGACTTCCTAATGGAAAATGGGTCAATAACTTCTATCCGGAGTGAACTGATTCCATATTTAGTGA
GAAAACAGTTTTCCTCAGCTTCCTCACAACAGGGACAAGAAGAAAAAGAGGAGGATCTAAAGAAAAAGGA
GCTGAAGTCCTTAGATATCTACAGTTTTATAAAAGAAGCCAATACACTGAACCTGGCTCCCTATGATGCC
TGCTGGAATGCCTGTCGAGGAGACAGGTGGGAAGACTTGTCCAGATCACAGGTGCGCTGCTATGTCCACA
TCATGAAAGAGGGGCTCTGCTCTCGAGTGAGCACACTGGGACTCTACATGGAAGCAAACAGACAGGTGCC
CAAATTGCTGTCTGCTCTCTGTCCAGAAGAACCACCAGTCCATTCGTCAGCCCAGATTGTCAGCAAACAC
CTGGTTGGAGTTGACAGCCTCATTGGGCCAGAGACACAGATTGGAGAGAAGTCATCCATTAAGCGCTCAG
TCATTGGCTCATCCTGTCTCATAAAAGATAGAGTGACTATTACCAATTGCCTTCTCATGAACTCAGTCAC
TGTGGAGGAAGGAAGCAATATCCAAGGCAGTGTCATCTGCAACAATGCTGTGATCGAGAAGGGTGCAGAC
ATCAAGGACTGCTTGATTGGAAGTGGCCAGAGGATTGAAGCCAAAGCTAAACGAGTGAATGAGGTGATCG
TGGGGAATGACCAGCTCATGGAGATCTGA
